Addgene plasmid #70759: pET28-hXRCC1
Purpose: bacterial expression of human XRCC1
Depositing lab: Primo Schaer. Depositing organization: University of Basel. Publication: 3CAPS - a structural AP-site analogue as a tool to investigate DNA base excision repair. Schuermann D, Scheidegger SP, Weber AR, Bjoras M, Leumann CJ, Schar P. Nucleic Acids Res. 2016 Jan 4. pii: gkv1520. 10.1093/nar/gkv1520 PubMed 26733580.
Backbone
  Vector backbone: pET28c(+)
  Backbone manufacturer: Novagen
  Backbone size w/o insert (bp): 5369
  Total vector size (bp): 7141
  Vector type: Bacterial Expression
Growth in bacteria
  Bacterial resistance: Kanamycin, 50 μg/mL
  Growth temperature: 37°C
  Growth strain: DH5alpha
  Copy number: Low Copy
Gene/Insert
  Gene/Insert name: XRCC1
  Species: H. sapiens (human)
  Insert size (bp): 1914
  GenBank ID: NM_006297.2
  Entrez Gene: XRCC1 (a.k.a. RCC, SCAR26)
  Promoter: T7/lac operon
  Tag / fusion protein: 6-HIS (C terminal on backbone)
  Cloning method: Restriction Enzyme; 5′ cloning site NheI (destroyed during cloning); 3′ cloning site SalI (destroyed during cloning)
  Sequencing primers: 5′ pBRrevBam; 3′ T7 terminal
Terms and licenses: Academic/Nonprofit Terms; Industry Terms: Not Available to Industry
How to cite: pET28-hXRCC1 was a gift from Primo Schaer (Addgene plasmid # 70759 ; http://n2t.net/addgene:70759 ; RRID:Addgene_70759)
