[The description below was written by a language model from this plasmid's Addgene catalogue record and pLannotate feature annotations shown in this document.]
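Description:
pET28-hXRCC1 is a bacterial expression plasmid built on the Novagen pET28c(+) backbone for producing human XRCC1 in E. coli. It totals 7,141 bp. It replicates from a pBR322-type ColE1 origin; the retained rop gene and bom region fit the low copy number recorded for it. Selection is by kanamycin through the aph(3')-Ia resistance gene. An f1 phage origin is also present. Several short annotations (tetracycline-resistance fragments, an AmpR promoter fragment, a predicted E. coli ORF and a fragment called as a T7 gene 10B solubility tag) are most likely automated-annotation matches to backbone remnants rather than functional parts.

The payload is the human XRCC1 coding sequence, recorded as a 1,914 bp insert, with the annotated ORF spanning about 1.9 kb. XRCC1 is a scaffold protein that assembles repair complexes at DNA single-strand breaks and in base excision repair. It was cloned between the NheI and SalI sites, both destroyed in the process. Transcription is driven by a T7 promoter followed directly by a lac operator. A T7 gene 10 ribosome binding site lies upstream, and the T7 terminator lies downstream. The plasmid carries its own lacI gene, so the lac repressor holds expression off until IPTG or lactose is added. Expression also needs a host that supplies T7 RNA polymerase.

The open reading frame continues into a backbone-encoded C-terminal 6xHis tag, which the annotation software labels as a fragment of a 9xHis tag. This tag allows purification by metal-affinity chromatography. The stated purpose is bacterial expression of human XRCC1, and the associated publication concerns biochemical study of DNA base excision repair.
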