Features (pLannotate 1.2.2; 19 found; start..end, strand, type, name):
      4..81      -  promoter       lacI promoter: lacI
     89..368     -  CDS            TcR (fragment): tetracycline efflux protein; tet; confers resistance to tetracycline
    390..408     +  promoter       T7 promoter: promoter for bacteriophage T7 RNA polymerase
    409..433     +  protein_bind   lac operator: The lac repressor binds to the lac operator to inhibit transcription in E. coli. This inhibition can be relieved by adding lactose or isopropyl-β-D-thiogalactopyranoside (IPTG). lac repressor encoded by lacI
    448..470     +  RBS            RBS: efficient ribosome binding site from bacteriophage T7 gene 10 (Olins and Rangwala, 1989)
    486..2384    +  CDS            XRCC1: XRCC1_HUMAN - Experimental evidence at protein level: Swiss-Prot protein existence level 1. Involved in DNA single-strand break repair by mediating the assembly of DNA break repair protein complexes. Probably during DNA repair, negatively regulates ADP-ribose levels by modulating ADP- ribosyltransferase PARP1 activity. From Homo sapiens (Human).
   2391..2408    +  CDS            9xHis (fragment): 9xHis affinity tag
   2418..2467    +  CDS            SET1 (fragment): solubility-enhancement tag derived from T7 phage gene 10B
   2475..2522    +  terminator     T7 terminator: transcription terminator for bacteriophage T7 RNA polymerase
   2559..3014    +  rep_origin     f1 ori (sequence partly withheld): f1 bacteriophage origin of replication; arrow indicates direction of (+) strand synthesis
   3041..3098    +  promoter       AmpR promoter (fragment): bla
   3107..3922    -  CDS            KanR: aminoglycoside phosphotransferase; aph(3')-Ia; confers resistance to kanamycin in bacteria or G418 (Geneticin®) in eukaryotes
   4044..4632    +  rep_origin     ori: high-copy-number ColE1/pMB1/pBR322/pUC origin of replication
   4818..4960    -  misc_feature   bom: basis of mobility region from pBR322
   5062..5253    -  CDS            rop: Rop protein, which maintains plasmids at low copy number; rop
   5270..5650    +  CDS            YPB1_ECOLX: Protein predicted: Swiss-Prot protein existence level 4. From Escherichia coli.
   5722..6013    -  CDS            TcR (fragment): tetracycline efflux protein; tet; confers resistance to tetracycline
   6028..6049    -  protein_bind   CAP binding site: CAP binding activates transcription in the presence of cAMP. E. coli catabolite activator protein
   6062..3       -  CDS            lacI (across the origin): lac repressor; lacI; The lac repressor binds to the lac operator to inhibit transcription in E. coli. This inhibition can be relieved by adding lactose or isopropyl-β-D-thiogalactopyranoside (IPTG).
>Addgene plasmid #70759 | pET28-hXRCC1 | depositor full sequence | sequence record 126676 | pET28-hXRCC1 sequence 7141 bps
CACATTCACCACCCTGAATTGACTCTCTTCCGGGCGCTATCATGCCATACCGCGAAAGGTTTTGCGCCAT
TCGATGGTGTCCGGGATCTCGACGCTCTCCCTTATGCGACTCCTGCATTAGGAAGCAGCCCAGTAGTAGG
TTGAGGCCGTTGAGCACCGCCGCCGCAAGGAATGGTGCATGCAAGGAGATGGCGCCCAACAGTCCCCCGG
CCACGGGGCCTGCCACCATACCCACGCCGAAACAAGCGCTCATGAGCCCGAAGTGGCGAGCCCGATCTTC
CCCATCGGTGATGTCGGCGATATAGGCGCCAGCAACCGCACCTGTGGCGCCGGTGATGCCGGCCACGATG
CGTCCGGCGTAGAGGATCGAGATCTCGATCCCGCGAAATTAATACGACTCACTATAGGGGAATTGTGAGC
GGATAACAATTCCCCTCTAGAAATAATTTTGTTTAACTTTAAGAAGGAGATATACCATGGGATCCATGCC
GGAGATCCGCCTCCGCCATGTCGTGTCCTGCAGCAGCCAGGACTCGACTCACTGTGCAGAAAATCTTCTC
AAGGCAGACACTTACCGAAAATGGCGGGCAGCCAAGGCAGGCGAGAAGACCATCTCTGTGGTCCTACAGT
TGGAGAAGGAGGAGCAGATACACAGTGTGGACATTGGGAATGATGGCTCAGCTTTCGTGGAGGTGCTGGT
GGGCAGTTCAGCTGGAGGCGCTGGGGAGCAAGACTATGAGGTCCTTCTGGTCACCTCATCTTTCATGTCC
CCTTCCGAGAGCCGCAGTGGCTCAAACCCCAACCGCGTTCGCATGTTTGGGCCTGACAAGCTGGTCCGGG
CAGCCGCCGAGAAGCGCTGGGACCGGGTCAAAATTGTTTGCAGCCAGCCCTACAGCAAGGACTCCCCCTT
TGGCTTGAGTTTTGTACGGTTTCATAGCCCCCCAGACAAAGATGAGGCAGAGGCCCCGTCCCAGAAGGTG
ACAGTGACCAAGCTTGGCCAGTTCCGTGTGAAGGAGGAGGATGAGAGCGCCAACTCTCTGAGGCCGGGGG
CTCTCTTCTTCAGCCGGATCAACAAGACATCCCCAGTCACAGCCAGCGACCCGGCAGGACCTAGCTATGC
AGCTGCTACCCTCCAGGCTTCTAGTGCTGCCTCCTCAGCCTCTCCAGTCTCCAGGGCCATAGGCAGCACC
TCCAAGCCCCAGGAGTCTCCCAAAGGGAAGAGGAAGTTGGATTTGAACCAAGAAGAAAAGAAGACCCCCA
GCAAACCACCAGCCCAGCTGTCGCCATCTGTTCCCAAGAGACCTAAATTGCCAGCTCCAACTCGTACCCC
AGCCACAGCCCCAGTCCCTGCCCGAGCACAGGGGGCAGTGACAGGCAAACCCCGAGGAGAAGGCACCGAG
CCCAGACGACCCCGAGCTGGCCCAGAGGAGCTGGGGAAGATCCTTCAGGGTGTGGTAGTGGTGCTGAGTG
GCTTCCAGAACCCCTTCCGCTCCGAGCTGCGAGATAAGGCCCTAGAGCTTGGGGCCAAGTATCGGCCAGA
CTGGACCCGGGACAGCACGCACCTCATCTGTGCCTTTGCCAACACCCCCAAGTACAGCCAGGTCCTAGGC
CTGGGAGGCCGCATCGTGCGTAAGGAGTGGGTGCTGGACTGTCACCGCATGCGTCGGCGGCTGCCCTCCC
GGAGGTACCTCATGGCAGGGCCAGGTTCCAGCAGTGAGGAGGATGAGGCCTCTCACAGCGGTGGCAGCGG
AGATGAAGCCCCCAAGCTTCCTCAGAAGCAACCCCAGACCAAAACCAAGCCCACTCAGGCAGCTGGACCC
AGCTCACCCCAGAAGCCCCCAACCCCTGAAGAGACCAAAGCAGCCTCACCAGTGCTCCAGGAAGATATAG
ACATTGAGGGGGTACAGTCAGAAGGACAGGACAATGGGGCGGAAGATTCTGGGGACACAGAGGATGAGCT
GAGGAGGGTGGCAGAGCAGAAGGAACACAGACTGCCCCCTGGCCAGGAGGAGAATGGGGAAGACCCGTAT
GCAGGCTCCACGGATGAGAACACGGACAGTGAGGAACACCAGGAGCCTCCTGATCTGCCAGTCCCTGAGC
TCCCAGATTTCTTCCAGGGCAAGCACTTCTTTCTTTACGGGGAGTTCCCTGGGGACGAGCGGCGGAAACT
CATCCGATACGTCACAGCCTTCAATGGGGAGCTCGAGGACTATATGAGTGACCGGGTTCAGTTTGTGATC
ACAGCACAGGAATGGGATCCCAGCTTTGAGGAGGCCCTGATGGACAACCCCTCCCTGGCATTCGTTCGTC
CCCGATGGATCTACAGTTGCAATGAGAAGCAGAAGTTACTTCCTCACCAGCTCTATGGGGTGGTGCCGCA
AGCCGTCGAGCACCACCACCACCACCACTGAGATCCGGCTGCTAACAAAGCCCGAAAGGAAGCTGAGTTG
GCTGCTGCCACCGCTGAGCAATAACTAGCATAACCCCTTGGGGCCTCTAAACGGGTCTTGAGGGGTTTTT
TGCTGAAAGGAGGAACTATATCCGGATTGGCGAATGGG
[124 nt withheld, positions 2559-2682]
C
[91 nt withheld, positions 2684-2774]
A
[49 nt withheld, positions 2776-2824]
CCTTTGACGTTGGAGTCCACGTTCTTT
[37 nt withheld, positions 2852-2888]
ACCCTATCTCGGTCTATTCTTTTGATTTATAAGGGATTTTGCCGATTTCGGCCTATTGGTTAAAAAATGA
GCTGATTTAACAAAAATTTAACGCGAATTTTAACAAAATATTAACGTTTACAATTTCAGGTGGCACTTTT
CGGGGAAATGTGCGCGGAACCCCTATTTGTTTATTTTTCTAAATACATTCAAATATGTATCCGCTCATGA
ATTAATTCTTAGAAAAACTCATCGAGCATCAAATGAAACTGCAATTTATTCATATCAGGATTATCAATAC
CATATTTTTGAAAAAGCCGTTTCTGTAATGAAGGAGAAAACTCACCGAGGCAGTTCCATAGGATGGCAAG
ATCCTGGTATCGGTCTGCGATTCCGACTCGTCCAACATCAATACAACCTATTAATTTCCCCTCGTCAAAA
ATAAGGTTATCAAGTGAGAAATCACCATGAGTGACGACTGAATCCGGTGAGAATGGCAAAAGTTTATGCA
TTTCTTTCCAGACTTGTTCAACAGGCCAGCCATTACGCTCGTCATCAAAATCACTCGCATCAACCAAACC
GTTATTCATTCGTGATTGCGCCTGAGCGAGACGAAATACGCGATCGCTGTTAAAAGGACAATTACAAACA
GGAATCGAATGCAACCGGCGCAGGAACACTGCCAGCGCATCAACAATATTTTCACCTGAATCAGGATATT
CTTCTAATACCTGGAATGCTGTTTTCCCGGGGATCGCAGTGGTGAGTAACCATGCATCATCAGGAGTACG
GATAAAATGCTTGATGGTCGGAAGAGGCATAAATTCCGTCAGCCAGTTTAGTCTGACCATCTCATCTGTA
ACATCATTGGCAACGCTACCTTTGCCATGTTTCAGAAACAACTCTGGCGCATCGGGCTTCCCATACAATC
GATAGATTGTCGCACCTGATTGCCCGACATTATCGCGAGCCCATTTATACCCATATAAATCAGCATCCAT
GTTGGAATTTAATCGCGGCCTAGAGCAAGACGTTTCCCGTTGAATATGGCTCATAACACCCCTTGTATTA
CTGTTTATGTAAGCAGACAGTTTTATTGTTCATGACCAAAATCCCTTAACGTGAGTTTTCGTTCCACTGA
GCGTCAGACCCCGTAGAAAAGATCAAAGGATCTTCTTGAGATCCTTTTTTTCTGCGCGTAATCTGCTGCT
TGCAAACAAAAAAACCACCGCTACCAGCGGTGGTTTGTTTGCCGGATCAAGAGCTACCAACTCTTTTTCC
GAAGGTAACTGGCTTCAGCAGAGCGCAGATACCAAATACTGTCCTTCTAGTGTAGCCGTAGTTAGGCCAC
CACTTCAAGAACTCTGTAGCACCGCCTACATACCTCGCTCTGCTAATCCTGTTACCAGTGGCTGCTGCCA
GTGGCGATAAGTCGTGTCTTACCGGGTTGGACTCAAGACGATAGTTACCGGATAAGGCGCAGCGGTCGGG
CTGAACGGGGGGTTCGTGCACACAGCCCAGCTTGGAGCGAACGACCTACACCGAACTGAGATACCTACAG
CGTGAGCTATGAGAAAGCGCCACGCTTCCCGAAGGGAGAAAGGCGGACAGGTATCCGGTAAGCGGCAGGG
TCGGAACAGGAGAGCGCACGAGGGAGCTTCCAGGGGGAAACGCCTGGTATCTTTATAGTCCTGTCGGGTT
TCGCCACCTCTGACTTGAGCGTCGATTTTTGTGATGCTCGTCAGGGGGGCGGAGCCTATGGAAAAACGCC
AGCAACGCGGCCTTTTTACGGTTCCTGGCCTTTTGCTGGCCTTTTGCTCACATGTTCTTTCCTGCGTTAT
CCCCTGATTCTGTGGATAACCGTATTACCGCCTTTGAGTGAGCTGATACCGCTCGCCGCAGCCGAACGAC
CGAGCGCAGCGAGTCAGTGAGCGAGGAAGCGGAAGAGCGCCTGATGCGGTATTTTCTCCTTACGCATCTG
TGCGGTATTTCACACCGCATATATGGTGCACTCTCAGTACAATCTGCTCTGATGCCGCATAGTTAAGCCA
GTATACACTCCGCTATCGCTACGTGACTGGGTCATGGCTGCGCCCCGACACCCGCCAACACCCGCTGACG
CGCCCTGACGGGCTTGTCTGCTCCCGGCATCCGCTTACAGACAAGCTGTGACCGTCTCCGGGAGCTGCAT
GTGTCAGAGGTTTTCACCGTCATCACCGAAACGCGCGAGGCAGCTGCGGTAAAGCTCATCAGCGTGGTCG
TGAAGCGATTCACAGATGTCTGCCTGTTCATCCGCGTCCAGCTCGTTGAGTTTCTCCAGAAGCGTTAATG
TCTGGCTTCTGATAAAGCGGGCCATGTTAAGGGCGGTTTTTTCCTGTTTGGTCACTGATGCCTCCGTGTA
AGGGGGATTTCTGTTCATGGGGGTAATGATACCGATGAAACGAGAGAGGATGCTCACGATACGGGTTACT
GATGATGAACATGCCCGGTTACTGGAACGTTGTGAGGGTAAACAACTGGCGGTATGGATGCGGCGGGACC
AGAGAAAAATCACTCAGGGTCAATGCCAGCGCTTCGTTAATACAGATGTAGGTGTTCCACAGGGTAGCCA
GCAGCATCCTGCGATGCAGATCCGGAACATAATGGTGCAGGGCGCTGACTTCCGCGTTTCCAGACTTTAC
GAAACACGGAAACCGAAGACCATTCATGTTGTTGCTCAGGTCGCAGACGTTTTGCAGCAGCAGTCGCTTC
ACGTTCGCTCGCGTATCGGTGATTCATTCTGCTAACCAGTAAGGCAACCCCGCCAGCCTAGCCGGGTCCT
CAACGACAGGAGCACGATCATGCGCACCCGTGGGGCCGCCATGCCGGCGATAATGGCCTGCTTCTCGCCG
AAACGTTTGGTGGCGGGACCAGTGACGAAGGCTTGAGCGAGGGCGTGCAAGATTCCGAATACCGCAAGCG
ACAGGCCGATCATCGTCGCGCTCCAGCGAAAGCGGTCCTCGCCGAAAATGACCCAGAGCGCTGCCGGCAC
CTGTCCTACGAGTTGCATGATAAAGAAGACAGTCATAAGTGCGGCGACGATAGTCATGCCCCGCGCCCAC
CGGAAGGAGCTGACTGGGTTGAAGGCTCTCAAGGGCATCGGTCGAGATCCCGGTGCCTAATGAGTGAGCT
AACTTACATTAATTGCGTTGCGCTCACTGCCCGCTTTCCAGTCGGGAAACCTGTCGTGCCAGCTGCATTA
ATGAATCGGCCAACGCGCGGGGAGAGGCGGTTTGCGTATTGGGCGCCAGGGTGGTTTTTCTTTTCACCAG
TGAGACGGGCAACAGCTGATTGCCCTTCACCGCCTGGCCCTGAGAGAGTTGCAGCAAGCGGTCCACGCTG
GTTTGCCCCAGCAGGCGAAAATCCTGTTTGATGGTGGTTAACGGCGGGATATAACATGAGCTGTCTTCGG
TATCGTCGTATCCCACTACCGAGATATCCGCACCAACGCGCAGCCCGGACTCGGTAATGGCGCGCATTGC
GCCCAGCGCCATCTGATCGTTGGCAACCAGCATCGCAGTGGGAACGATGCCCTCATTCAGCATTTGCATG
GTTTGTTGAAAACCGGACATGGCACTCCAGTCGCCTTCCCGTTCCGCTATCGGCTGAATTTGATTGCGAG
TGAGATATTTATGCCAGCCAGCCAGACGCAGACGCGCCGAGACAGAACTTAATGGGCCCGCTAACAGCGC
GATTTGCTGGTGACCCAATGCGACCAGATGCTCCACGCCCAGTCGCGTACCGTCTTCATGGGAGAAAATA
ATACTGTTGATGGGTGTCTGGTCAGAGACATCAAGAAATAACGCCGGAACATTAGTGCAGGCAGCTTCCA
CAGCAATGGCATCCTGGTCATCCAGCGGATAGTTAATGATCAGCCCACTGACGCGTTGCGCGAGAAGATT
GTGCACCGCCGCTTTACAGGCTTCGACGCCGCTTCGTTCTACCATCGACACCACCACGCTGGCACCCAGT
TGATCGGCGCGAGATTTAATCGCCGCGACAATTTGCGACGGCGCGTGCAGGGCCAGACTGGAGGTGGCAA
CGCCAATCAGCAACGACTGTTTGCCCGCCAGTTGTTGTGCCACGCGGTTGGGAATGTAATTCAGCTCCGC
CATCGCCGCTTCCACTTTTTCCCGCGTTTTCGCAGAAACGTGGCTGGCCTGGTTCACCACGCGGGAAACG
GTCTGATAAGAGACACCGGCATACTCTGCGACATCGTATAACGTTACTGGTTT
