>Addgene plasmid #70759 | pET28-hXRCC1 | addgene partial sequence | sequence record 134688 | T7term 5'-GCTAGTTATTGCTCAGCGG-3'
TCTCAGTGGTGGTGGTGGTGGTGCTCGACGGCTTGCGGCACCACCCCATAGAGCTGGTGAGGAAGTAACT
TCTGCTTCTCATTGCAACTGTAGATCCATCGGGGACGAACGAATGCCA
