>Addgene plasmid #70759 | pET28-hXRCC1 | addgene partial sequence | sequence record 134912 | pBRrevBam 5'-GGTGATGTCGGCGATATAGG-3'
CGGCCACGATGCGTCCGGCGTAGAGGATCGAGATCTCGATCCCGCGAAATTAATACGACTCACTATAGGG
GAATTGTGAGCGGATAACAATTCCCCTCTAGAAATAATTTTGTTTAACTTTAAGAAGGAGATATACCATG
GGATCCATGCCGGAGATCCGCCTCCGCCATGTCGTGTCCTGCAGCAGCCAGGACTCGACTCACTGTGCAG
AAAATCTTCTCAAGGCAGACACTTACCGAAAATGGCGGGCAGCCAAGGCAGGCGAGAAGACCATCTCTGT
GGTCCTACAGTTGGAGAAGGAGGAGCAGATACACAGTGTGGACATTGGGAATGATGGCTCAGCTTTCGTG
GAGGTGCTGGTGGGCAGTTCAGCTGGAGGCGCTGGGGAGCAAGACTATGAGGTCCTTCTGGTCACCTCAT
CTTTCATGTCCCCTTCCGAGAGCCGCAGTGGCTCAAACCCCAACCGCGTTCGCATGTTTGGGCCTGACAA
GCTGGTCCGGGCAGCCGCCGAGAAGCGCTGGGACCGGGTCAAAATTGTTTGCAGCCAGCCCTACAGCAAG
GACTCCCCCTTTGGCTTGAGTTTTGTACGGTTTCATAGCCCCCCAGACAAAGATGAGGCAGAGGCCCCGT
CCCAGAAGGTGACAGTGACCAAGCTTGGCCAGTTCCGTGTGAAGGAGGAGGATGAGAGCGCCAACTCTCT
GAGGCCGGGGGCTCTCTTCTTCAGCCGGATCAACAAGACATCCCCAGTCACAGCCAGCGACCCGGCAGGA
CCTAGCTATGCAGCTGCTACCCTCCAGGCTTCTAGTGCTGCCTCCTCAGCCTCTCCAGTCTCCAGGGCCA
TAGGCAGCACCTCCAAGCC
